Addgene plasmid #51057: pRS316-RGR-GFP-mHH
Purpose: Same as pRS316-RGR-GFP except for the HH ribozyme region which has a 13 bp deletion at its 5' end.
Depositing lab: Yunde Zhao. Depositing organization: University of California, San Diego (UCSD). Publication: Self-processing of ribozyme-flanked RNAs into guide RNAs in vitro and in vivo for CRISPR-mediated genome editing. Gao Y, Zhao Y. J Integr Plant Biol. 2013 Dec 30. doi: 10.1111/jipb.12152. PubMed 24373158.
Backbone
  Vector backbone: pRS316
  Backbone size w/o insert (bp): 4887
  Total vector size (bp): 5841
  Modifications to backbone: Yeast ADH1 promoter and ADH1 terminator were cloned in between the BamHI and EcoRI site, and RGR-GFP-mHH gene was inserted inbetween the ADH1 promoter and terminator.
  Vector type: Bacterial Expression, Yeast Expression, CRISPR
  Selectable markers: URA3
Growth in bacteria
  Bacterial resistance: Ampicillin, 100 μg/mL
  Growth temperature: 37°C
  Growth strain: DH10B
  Copy number: High Copy
Gene/Insert
  Gene/Insert name: RGR-GFP
  Species: Synthetic
  Insert size (bp): 198
  Promoter: Yeast ADH1 promoter
  Cloning method: Ligation Independent Cloning
  Sequencing primers: 5′ CCTCGTCATTGTTCTCGTTCC; 3′ ACGTATCTACCAACGATTTGACC
Terms and licenses: Academic/Nonprofit Terms; Industry Terms: Not Available to Industry
How to cite: pRS316-RGR-GFP-mHH was a gift from Yunde Zhao (Addgene plasmid # 51057 ; http://n2t.net/addgene:51057 ; RRID:Addgene_51057)
