[The description below was written by a language model from this plasmid's Addgene catalogue record and pLannotate feature annotations shown in this document.]
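Description:
pRS316-RGR-GFP-mHH is a yeast–E. coli shuttle plasmid built on the pRS316 backbone, about 5.8 kb in total. In bacteria it replicates from a high-copy ColE1/pUC-type origin and is selected with ampicillin through the β-lactamase gene; an f1 origin is also present. In Saccharomyces cerevisiae it is maintained as a low-copy centromeric plasmid by a CEN6/ARS element and selected by uracil prototrophy through URA3, which can also be counterselected with 5-FOA. Remnants of the pBluescript-style polylinker region (T7 and T3 promoters, lac promoter/operator, lacZα fragment) flank the cloning site.

The payload is a synthetic 198 bp ribozyme–guide RNA–ribozyme (RGR) cassette placed between the yeast ADH1 promoter and ADH1 terminator, which were themselves cloned between the BamHI and EcoRI sites of the backbone. In the RGR design, a guide RNA (here with the Streptococcus pyogenes Cas9 scaffold and, judging by the name, a GFP-directed spacer) is transcribed by RNA polymerase II and flanked by self-cleaving ribozymes that trim the transcript to release a guide with defined ends. This version differs from the parental pRS316-RGR-GFP in carrying a 13 bp deletion at the 5' end of the hammerhead ribozyme. Consistent with this, the annotation detects only a short hammerhead fragment immediately downstream of the promoter. The 3' ribozyme is not annotated in the feature table, and the record does not name it. The record does not state the purpose of the deletion, but such a mutant would plausibly serve as a control for testing whether 5' hammerhead self-cleavage is needed to produce a functional guide RNA. No Cas9 gene is present on this plasmid.
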