Features (pLannotate 1.2.2; 25 found; start..end, strand, type, name):
    137..184     +  misc_feature   bom (fragment): basis of mobility region from pBR322
    195..410     +  promoter       URA3 promoter: S. cerevisiae URA3
    411..1214    +  CDS            URA3: orotidine-5'-phosphate decarboxylase, required for uracil biosynthesis; S. cerevisiae URA3; yeast auxotrophic marker, counterselectable with 5-fluoroorotic acid (5-FOA)
   1293..1342    +  misc_feature   bom (fragment): basis of mobility region from pBR322
   1343..1798    -  rep_origin     f1 ori (sequence partly withheld): f1 bacteriophage origin of replication; arrow indicates direction of (+) strand synthesis
   1806..1963    -  CDS            lacZα (fragment): LacZα fragment of β-galactosidase; lacZ fragment
   1966..1984    +  promoter       T7 promoter: promoter for bacteriophage T7 RNA polymerase
   1993..2030    +  misc_feature   MCS (fragment): pBluescript multiple cloning site
   2043..2083    -  CDS            rop (fragment): Rop protein, which maintains plasmids at low copy number; rop
   2083..2479    +  promoter       ADH1 promoter: S. cerevisiae ADH1; promoter for alcohol dehydrogenase 1
   2480..2496    +  misc_RNA       sTRSV HHRz (fragment): hammerhead ribozyme from the tobacco ringspot virus satellite RNA (Khvorova et al., 2003)
   2530..2605    +  misc_RNA       gRNA scaffold: guide RNA scaffold for the Streptococcus pyogenes CRISPR/Cas9 system
   2679..2810    +  CDS            ADH1 (fragment): ADH1_YEAST - Also known as ADC1. Experimental evidence at protein level: Swiss-Prot protein existence level 1. This isozyme preferentially catalyzes the conversion of primary unbranched alcohols to their corresponding aldehydes. Also shows activity toward secondary alcohols. From Saccharomyces cerevisiae (strain ATCC 204508 / S288c) (Baker's yeast).
   2814..3001    +  terminator     ADH1 terminator: S. cerevisiae ADH1; transcription terminator for the S. cerevisiae alcohol dehydrogenase 1 (ADH1) gene
   3006..3054    +  misc_feature   MCS (fragment): pBluescript multiple cloning site
   3067..3085    -  promoter       T3 promoter: promoter for bacteriophage T3 RNA polymerase
   3130..3146    -  protein_bind   lac operator: The lac repressor binds to the lac operator to inhibit transcription in E. coli. This inhibition can be relieved by adding lactose or isopropyl-β-D-thiogalactopyranoside (IPTG). lac repressor encoded by lacI
   3154..3184    -  promoter       lac promoter: promoter for the E. coli lac operon
   3199..3220    -  protein_bind   CAP binding site: CAP binding activates transcription in the presence of cAMP. E. coli catabolite activator protein
   3233..3325    -  CDS            lacI (fragment): lac repressor; lacI; The lac repressor binds to the lac operator to inhibit transcription in E. coli. This inhibition can be relieved by adding lactose or isopropyl-β-D-thiogalactopyranoside (IPTG).
   3508..4096    -  rep_origin     ori: high-copy-number ColE1/pMB1/pBR322/pUC origin of replication
   4267..5127    -  CDS            AmpR: β-lactamase; bla; confers resistance to ampicillin, carbenicillin, and related antibiotics
   5128..5232    -  promoter       AmpR promoter: bla
   5269..5772    +  misc_feature   CEN/ARS: S. cerevisiae CEN6 centromere fused to an autonomously replicating sequence
   5841..35      +  CDS            rop (fragment) (across the origin): Rop protein, which maintains plasmids at low copy number; rop
>Addgene plasmid #51057 | pRS316-RGR-GFP-mHH | depositor full sequence | sequence record 77328 | pRS316-RGR-GFP-mHH sequence 5841 bps
TCGCGCGTTTCGGTGATGACGGTGAAAACCTCTGACACATGCAGCTCCCGGAGACGGTCACAGCTTGTCT
GTAAGCGGATGCCGGGAGCAGACAAGCCCGTCAGGGCGCGTCAGCGGGTGTTGGCGGGTGTCGGGGCTGG
CTTAACTATGCGGCATCAGAGCAGATTGTACTGAGAGTGCACCACGCTTTTCAATTCAATTCATCATTTT
TTTTTTATTCTTTTTTTTGATTTCGGTTTCTTTGAAATTTTTTTGATTCGGTAATCTCCGAACAGAAGGA
AGAACGAAGGAAGGAGCACAGACTTAGATTGGTATATATACGCATATGTAGTGTTGAAGAAACATGAAAT
TGCCCAGTATTCTTAACCCAACTGCACAGAACAAAAACCTGCAGGAAACGAAGATAAATCATGTCGAAAG
CTACATATAAGGAACGTGCTGCTACTCATCCTAGTCCTGTTGCTGCCAAGCTATTTAATATCATGCACGA
AAAGCAAACAAACTTGTGTGCTTCATTGGATGTTCGTACCACCAAGGAATTACTGGAGTTAGTTGAAGCA
TTAGGTCCCAAAATTTGTTTACTAAAAACACATGTGGATATCTTGACTGATTTTTCCATGGAGGGCACAG
TTAAGCCGCTAAAGGCATTATCCGCCAAGTACAATTTTTTACTCTTCGAAGACAGAAAATTTGCTGACAT
TGGTAATACAGTCAAATTGCAGTACTCTGCGGGTGTATACAGAATAGCAGAATGGGCAGACATTACGAAT
GCACACGGTGTGGTGGGCCCAGGTATTGTTAGCGGTTTGAAGCAGGCGGCAGAAGAAGTAACAAAGGAAC
CTAGAGGCCTTTTGATGTTAGCAGAATTGTCATGCAAGGGCTCCCTATCTACTGGAGAATATACTAAGGG
TACTGTTGACATTGCGAAGAGCGACAAAGATTTTGTTATCGGCTTTATTGCTCAAAGAGACATGGGTGGA
AGAGATGAAGGTTACGATTGGTTGATTATGACACCCGGTGTGGGTTTAGATGACAAGGGAGACGCATTGG
GTCAACAGTATAGAACCGTGGATGATGTGGTCTCTACAGGATCTGACATTATTATTGTTGGAAGAGGACT
ATTTGCAAAGGGAAGGGATGCTAAGGTAGAGGGTGAACGTTACAGAAAAGCAGGCTGGGAAGCATATTTG
AGAAGATGCGGCCAGCAAAACTAAAAAACTGTATTATAAGTAAATGCATGTATACTAAACTCACAAATTA
GAGCTTCAATTTAATTATATCAGTTATTACCCTGCGGTGTGAAATACCGCACAGATGCGTAAGGAGAAAA
TACCGCATCAGGAAATTGTAAACGTTAATATTTTGTTAAAATTCGCGTTAAATTTTTGTTAAATCAGCTC
ATTTTTTAACCAATAGGCCGAAATCGGCAAAATCCCTTATAAATCAAAAGAATAGACCGAGATAGGGT
[37 nt withheld, positions 1469-1505]
AAAGAACGTGGACTCCAACGTCAAAGG
[49 nt withheld, positions 1533-1581]
T
[91 nt withheld, positions 1583-1673]
G
[124 nt withheld, positions 1675-1798]
CGCGCCATTCGCCATTCAGGCTGCGCAACTGTTGGGAAGGGCGATCGGTGCGGGCCTCTTCGCTATTACG
CCAGCTGGCGAAGGGGGGATGTGCTGCAAGGCGATTAAGTTGGGTAACGCCAGGGTTTTCCCAGTCACGA
CGTTGTAAAACGACGGCCAGTGAATTGTAATACGACTCACTATAGGGCGAATTGGAGCTCCACCGCGGTG
GCGGCCGCTCTAGAACTAGTGGGAGCTGCATGTGTCAGAGGTTTTCACCGTCATCACCGAAACGCGCGAG
GCAGCAACTTCTTTTCTTTTTTTTTCTTTTCTCTCTCCCCCGTTGTTGTCTCACCATATCCGCAATGACA
AAAAAATGATGGAAGACACTAAAGGAAAAAATTAACGACAAAGACAGCACCAACAGATGTCGTTGTTCCA
GAGCTGATGAGGGGTATCTCGAAGCACACGAAACTTTTTCCTTCCTTCATTCACGCACACTACTCTCTAA
TGAGCAACGGTATACGGCCTTCCTTCCAGTTACTTGAATTTGAAATAAAAAAAAGTTTGCTGTCTTGCTA
TCAAGTATAAATAGACCTGCAATTATTAATCTTTTGTTTCCTCGTCATTGTTCTCGTTCCCTTTCTTCCT
TGTTTCTTTTTCTGCACAATATTTCAAGCTATACCAAGCATACAATCAACTGTCCGTGAGGACGAAACGA
GTAAGCTCGTCCGTGCTGAAGTCAAGTTTGAGTTTTAGAGCTAGAAATAGCAAGTTAAAATAAGGCTAGT
CCGTTATCAACTTGAAAAAGTGGCACCGAGTCGGTGCTTTTGGCCGGCATGGTCCCAGCCTCCTCGCTGG
CGCCGGCTGGGCAACATGCTTCGGCATGGCGAATGGGACAGCTTTGGACTTCTTCGCCAGAGGTTTGGTC
AAGTCTCCAATCAAGGTTGTCGGCTTGTCTACCTTGCCAGAAATTTACGAAAAGATGGAAAAGGGTCAAA
TCGTTGGTAGATACGTTGTTGACACTTCTAAATAAGCGAATTTCTTATGATTTATGATTTTTATTATTAA
ATAAGTTATAAAAAAAATAAGTGTATACAAATTTTAAAGTGACTCTTAGGTTTTAAAACGAAAATTCTTG
TTCTTGAGTAACTCTTTCCTGTAGGTCAGGTTGCTTTCTCAGGTATAGCATGAGGTCGCTCTTATTGACC
ACACCTCTACCGGCATGCGATATCAAGCTTATCGATACCGTCGACCTCGAGGGGGGGCCCGGTACCCAGC
TTTTGTTCCCTTTAGTGAGGGTTAATTCCGAGCTTGGCGTAATCATGGTCATAGCTGTTTCCTGTGTGAA
ATTGTTATCCGCTCACAATTCCACACAACATAGGAGCCGGAAGCATAAAGTGTAAAGCCTGGGGTGCCTA
ATGAGTGAGGTAACTCACATTAATTGCGTTGCGCTCACTGCCCGCTTTCCAGTCGGGAAACCTGTCGTGC
CAGCTGCATTAATGAATCGGCCAACGCGCGGGGAGAGGCGGTTTGCGTATTGGGCGCTCTTCCGCTTCCT
CGCTCACTGACTCGCTGCGCTCGGTCGTTCGGCTGCGGCGAGCGGTATCAGCTCACTCAAAGGCGGTAAT
ACGGTTATCCACAGAATCAGGGGATAACGCAGGAAAGAACATGTGAGCAAAAGGCCAGCAAAAGGCCAGG
AACCGTAAAAAGGCCGCGTTGCTGGCGTTTTTCCATAGGCTCGGCCCCCCTGACGAGCATCACAAAAATC
GACGCTCAAGTCAGAGGTGGCGAAACCCGACAGGACTATAAAGATACCAGGCGTTCCCCCCTGGAAGCTC
CCTCGTGCGCTCTCCTGTTCCGACCCTGCCGCTTACCGGATACCTGTCCGCCTTTCTCCCTTCGGGAAGC
GTGGCGCTTTCTCAATGCTCACGCTGTAGGTATCTCAGTTCGGTGTAGGTCGTTCGCTCCAAGCTGGGCT
GTGTGCACGAACCCCCCGTTCAGCCCGACCGCTGCGCCTTATCCGGTAACTATCGTCTTGAGTCCAACCC
GGTAAGACACGACTTATCGCCACTGGCAGCAGCCACTGGTAACAGGATTAGCAGAGCGAGGTATGTAGGC
GGTGCTACAGAGTTCTTGAAGTGGTGGCCTAACTACGGCTACACTAGAAGGACAGTATTTGGTATCTGCG
CTCTGCTGAAGCCAGTTACCTTCGGAAAAAGAGTTGGTAGCTCTTGATCCGGCAAACAAACCACCGCTGG
TAGCGGTGGTTTTTTTGTTTGCAAGCAGCAGATTACGCGCAGAAAAAAAGGATCTCAAGAAGATCCTTTG
ATCTTTTCTACGGGGTCTGACGCTCAGTGGAACGAAAACTCACGTTAAGGGATTTTGGTCATGAGATTAT
CAAAAAGGATCTTCACCTAGATCCTTTTAAATTAAAAATGAAGTTTTAAATCAATCTAAAGTATATATGA
GTAAACTTGGTCTGACAGTTACCAATGCTTAATCAGTGAGGCACCTATCTCAGCGATCTGTCTATTTCGT
TCATCCATAGTTGCCTGACTGCCCGTCGTGTAGATAACTACGATACGGGAGGGCTTACCATCTGGCCCCA
GTGCTGCAATGATACCGCGAGACCCACGCTCACCGGCTCCAGATTTATCAGCAATAAACCAGCCAGCCGG
AAGGGCCGAGCGCAGAAGTGGTCCTGCAACTTTATCCGCCTCCATCCAGTCTATTAATTGTTGCCGGGAA
GCTAGAGTAAGTAGTTCGCCAGTTAATAGTTTGCGCAACGTTGTTGCCATTGCTACAGGCATCGTGGTGT
CACGCTCGTCGTTTGGTATGGCTTCATTCAGCTCCGGTTCCCAACGATCAAGGCGAGTTACATGATCCCC
CATGTTGTGAAAAAAAGCGGTTAGCTCCTTCGGTCCTCCGATCGTTGTCAGAAGTAAGTTGGCCGCAGTG
TTATCACTCATGGTTATGGCAGCACTGCATAATTCTCTTACTGTCATGCCATCCGTAAGATGCTTTTCTG
TGACTGGTGAGTACTCAACCAAGTCATTCTGAGAATAGTGTATGCGGCGACCGAGTTGCTCTTGCCCGGC
GTCAATACGGGATAATACCGCGCCACATAGCAGAACTTTAAAAGTGCTCATCATTGGAAAACGTTCTTCG
GGGCGAAAACTCTCAAGGATCTTACCGCTGTTGAGATCCAGTTCGATGTAACCCACTCGTGCACCCAACT
GATCTTCAGCATCTTTTACTTTCACCAGCGTTTCTGGGTGAGCAAAAACAGGAAGGCAAAATGCCGCAAA
AAAGGGAATAAGGGCGACACGGAAATGTTGAATACTCATACTCTTCCTTTTTCAATATTATTGAAGCATT
TATCAGGGTTATTGTCTCATGAGCGGATACATATTTGAATGTATTTAGAAAAATAAACAAATAGGGGTTC
CGCGCACATTTCCCCGAAAAGTGCCACCTGGGTCCTTTTCATCACGTGCTATAAAAATAATTATAATTTA
AATTTTTTAATATAAATATATAAATTAAAAATAGAAAGTAAAAAAAGAAATTAAAGAAAAAATAGTTTTT
GTTTTCCGAAGATGTAAAAGACTCTAGGGGGATCGCCAACAAATACTACCTTTTATCTTGCTCTTCCTGC
TCTCAGGTATTAATGCCGAATTGTTTCATCTTGTCTGTGTAGAAGACCACACACGAAAATCCTGTGATTT
TACATTTTACTTATCGTTAATCGAATGTATATCTATTTAATCTGCTTTTCTTGTCTAATAAATATATATG
TAAAGTACGCTTTTTGTTGAAATTTTTTAAACCTTTGTTTATTTTTTTTTCTTCATTCCGTAACTCTTCT
ACCTTCTTTATTTACTTTCTAAAATCCAAATACAAAACATAAAAATAAATAAACACAGAGTAAATTCCCA
AATTATTCCATCATTAAAAGATACGAGGCGCGTGTAAGTTACAGGCAAGCGATCCGTCCTAAGAAACCAT
TATTATCATGACATTAACCTATAAAAATAGGCGTATCACGAGGCCCTTTCGTC
