>Addgene plasmid #51057 | pRS316-RGR-GFP-mHH | addgene partial sequence | sequence record 79282 | M13pUC-Fwd 5'-CCCAGTCACGACGTTGTAAAACG-3'
ACCGCGGTGGCGGCCGCTCTAGAACTAGTGGGAGCTGCATGTGTCAGAGGTTTTCACCGTCATCACCGAA
ACGCGCGAGGCAGCAACTTCTTTTCTTTTTTTTTCTTTTCTCTCTCCCCCGTTGTTGTCTCACCATATCC
GCAATGACAAAAAAATGATGGAAGACACTAAAGGAAAAAATTAACGACAAAGACAGCACCAACAGATGTC
GTTGTTCCAGAGCTGATGAGGGGTATCTCGAAGCACACGAAACTTTTTCCTTCCTTCATTCACGCACACT
ACTCTCTAATGAGCAACGGTATACGGCCTTCCTTCCAGTTACTTGAATTTGAAATAAAAAAAAGTTTGCT
GTCTTGCTATCAAGTATAAATAGACCTGCAATTATTAATCTTTTGTTTCCTCGTCATTGTTCTCGTTCCC
TTTCTTCCTTGTTTCTTTTTCTGCACAATATTTCAAGCTATACCAAGCATACAATCAACTGTCCGTGAGG
ACGAAACGAGTAAGCTCGTCCGTGCTGAAGTCAAGTTTGAGTTTTAGAGCTAGAAATAGCAAGTTAAAAT
AAGGCTAGTCCGTTATCAACTTGAAAAAGTGGCACCGAGTCGGTGCTTTTGGCCGGCATGGTCCCAGCCT
CCTCGCTGGCGCCGGCTGGGCAACATGCTTCGGCATGGCGAATGGGACAGCTTTGGACTTCTTCGCCAGA
GGTTTGGTCAAGTCTCCAATCAAGGTTGTCGGCTTGTCTACCTTGCCAGAAATTTACGAAAAGATGGAAA
AGGGTCAAATCGTTGGTAGATACGTTGTTGACACTTCTAAATAAGCGAATTTCTTATGATTTATGATTTT
TATTATTAAATAAGTTATAAAAAAA
